Addgene plasmid #206349: AAV-Best1-C.Txnip(C247S)
Purpose: AAV plasmid expressing deltion and mutant TXNIP in retinal pigment epithelium
Depositing lab: Connie Cepko. Depositing organization: Harvard Medical School. Publication: Txnip deletions and missense alleles prolong the survival of cones in a retinitis pigmentosa mouse model. Xue Y, Zhou Y, Cepko CL. Elife. 2024 May 10;12:RP90749. doi: 10.7554/eLife.90749. PubMed 38727583.
Backbone
  Vector backbone: pAAV-Best1-WPRE-bGH
  Vector type: AAV
Growth in bacteria
  Bacterial resistance: Ampicillin, 100 μg/mL
  Growth temperature: 37°C
  Growth strain: NEB Stable
  Copy number: Unknown
Gene/Insert
  Gene/Insert name: Txnip (alt names: VDUP1; ARRDC6)
  Species: M. musculus (mouse)
  Insert size (bp): 750
  Mutation: C terminal half (149-397aa), C247S
  GenBank ID: NM_001009935.2
  Entrez Gene: Txnip (a.k.a. 1200008J08Rik, Hyplip1, THIF, Tbp-2, VDUP1)
  Promoter: human Best1
  Cloning method: Gibson Cloning
  Sequencing primers: 5′ CTCTCCACAGGTGTCCAGGCatgCTAGTGGATGTCAATACCCC; 3′ ccagaggttgattGGATCCACTACTGCACGTTGTTGTTGT
Terms and licenses: Academic/Nonprofit Terms; Industry Terms: Not Available to Industry
How to cite: AAV-Best1-C.Txnip(C247S) was a gift from Connie Cepko (Addgene plasmid # 206349 ; http://n2t.net/addgene:206349 ; RRID:Addgene_206349)
