[The description below was written by a language model from this plasmid's Addgene catalogue record and pLannotate feature annotations shown in this document.]
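Description:
AAV-Best1-C.Txnip(C247S) is an adeno-associated virus transfer plasmid built on the pAAV-Best1-WPRE-bGH backbone. It is designed to express a truncated, mutant form of mouse thioredoxin-interacting protein (Txnip, also called VDUP1 or ARRDC6) in retinal pigment epithelium. In bacteria it is maintained through a high-copy ColE1/pUC-type origin and selected with ampicillin via the β-lactamase gene. The backbone also carries an f1 phage origin and remnants of the lac region (lacI and lacZα fragments, lac promoter and operator), which are cloning-vector leftovers lying outside the viral genome. The 5.5 kb sequence contains two AAV2 inverted terminal repeats, both annotated as partial. These flank the expression cassette and provide the signals for replication and packaging of the intervening DNA into AAV particles when rep, cap and helper functions are supplied in trans.

Between the ITRs, the catalogue entry names a human Best1 promoter, which restricts expression to the pigment epithelium. The feature table does not annotate it, but an unannotated stretch upstream of the intron is where it would be expected. A chimeric β-globin/immunoglobulin intron follows, and then the roughly 750 bp Txnip insert encoding only the C-terminal half of the protein (residues 149–397) with a C247S substitution. A WPRE element and the bovine growth hormone polyadenylation signal complete the cassette, supporting transcript stability and 3′ end processing. No epitope tag or reporter is recorded. The plasmid belongs to a set of Txnip deletion and missense alleles that were tested for effects on cone photoreceptor survival in a mouse model of retinitis pigmentosa.
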