Features (pLannotate 1.2.2; 15 found; start..end, strand, type, name):
      2..94      +  CDS            lacI (fragment): lac repressor; lacI; The lac repressor binds to the lac operator to inhibit transcription in E. coli. This inhibition can be relieved by adding lactose or isopropyl-β-D-thiogalactopyranoside (IPTG).
    107..128     +  protein_bind   CAP binding site: CAP binding activates transcription in the presence of cAMP. E. coli catabolite activator protein
    143..173     +  promoter       lac promoter: promoter for the E. coli lac operon
    181..197     +  protein_bind   lac operator: The lac repressor binds to the lac operator to inhibit transcription in E. coli. This inhibition can be relieved by adding lactose or isopropyl-β-D-thiogalactopyranoside (IPTG). lac repressor encoded by lacI
    258..388     -  repeat_region  AAV2 ITR (fragment): inverted terminal repeat of adeno-associated virus serotype 2 inverted
   1084..1216    +  intron         chimeric intron: chimera between introns from human β-globin and immunoglobulin heavy chain genes
   1230..1976    +  CDS            Txnip (fragment): TXNIP_MOUSE - Also known as Vdup1. Experimental evidence at protein level: Swiss-Prot protein existence level 1. May act as an oxidative stress mediator by inhibiting thioredoxin activity or by limiting its bioavailability. Interacts with COPS5 and restores COPS5-induced suppression of CDKN1B stability, blocking the COPS5-mediated translocation of CDKN1B from the nucleus to the cytoplasm. Inhibits the proteasomal degradation of DDIT4, and thereby contributes to the inhibition of the mammalian target of rapamycin complex 1 (mTORC1) (By similarity). Functions as a transcriptional repressor, poss
   1987..2528    +  misc_feature   WPRE (fragment): woodchuck hepatitis virus posttranscriptional regulatory element
   2542..2749    +  polyA_signal   bGH poly(A) signal: bovine growth hormone polyadenylation signal
   2837..2967    +  repeat_region  AAV2 ITR (fragment): inverted terminal repeat of adeno-associated virus serotype 2 inverted
   2981..3138    +  CDS            lacZα (fragment): LacZα fragment of β-galactosidase; lacZ fragment
   3143..3571    +  rep_origin     f1 ori (sequence partly withheld): f1 bacteriophage origin of replication; arrow indicates direction of (+) strand synthesis
   3624..3728    +  promoter       AmpR promoter: bla
   3729..4589    +  CDS            AmpR: β-lactamase; bla; confers resistance to ampicillin, carbenicillin, and related antibiotics
   4760..5348    +  rep_origin     ori: high-copy-number ColE1/pMB1/pBR322/pUC origin of replication
>Addgene plasmid #206349 | AAV-Best1-C.Txnip(C247S) | addgene full sequence | sequence record 405797 | Addgene NGS Result
AGCGCCCAATACGCAAACCGCCTCTCCCCGCGCGTTGGCCGATTCATTAATGCAGCTGGCACGACAGGTT
TCCCGACTGGAAAGCGGGCAGTGAGCGCAACGCAATTAATGTGAGTTAGCTCACTCATTAGGCACCCCAG
GCTTTACACTTTATGCTTCCGGCTCGTATGTTGTGTGGAATTGTGAGCGGATAACAATTTCACACAGGAA
ACAGCTATGACCATGATTACGCCAGATTTAATTAAGGCCTTAATTAGGCTGCGCGCTCGCTCGCTCACTG
AGGCCGCCCGGGCAAAGCCCGGGCGTCGGGCGACCTTTGGTCGCCCGGCCTCAGTGAGCGAGCGAGCGCG
CAGAGAGGGAGTGGCCAACTCCATCACTAGGGGTTCCTTGTAGTTAATGATTAACCCGCCATGCTACTTA
TCTACGTAGCCATGCTCTAGGAAGATCGGAATTCGCCCTTAAGCTAGCTCCTTTTCAGATAAGGGCACTG
AGGCTGAGAGAGGAGCTGAAACCTACCCGGGGTCACCACACACAGGTGGCAAGGCTGGGACCAGAAACCA
GGACTGTTGACTGCAGCCCGGTATTCATTCTTTCCATAGCCCACAGGGCTGTCAAAGACCCCAGGGCCTA
GTCAGAGGCTCCTCCTTCCTGGAGAGTTCCTGGCACAGAAGTTGAAGCTCAGCACAGCCCCCTAACCCCC
AACTCTCTCTGCAAGGCCTCAGGGGTCAGAACACTGGTGGAGCAGATCCTTTAGCCTCTGGATTTTAGGG
CCATGGTAGAGGGGGTGTTGCCCTAAATTCCAGCCCTGGTCTCAGCCCAACACCCTCCAAGAAGAAATTA
GAGGGGCCATGGCCAGGCTGTGCTAGCCGTTGCTTCTGAGCAGATTACAAGAAGGGACTAAGACAAGGAC
TCCTTTGTGGAGGTCCTGGCTTAGGGAGTCAAGTGACGGCGGCTCAGCACTCACGTGGGCAGTGCCAGCC
TCTAAGAGTGGGCAGGGGCACTGGCCACAGAGTCCCAGGGAGTCCCACCAGCCTAGTCGCCAGACCCAGA
TCCTGCAGAAGTTGGTCGTGAGGCACTGGGCAGGTAAGTATCAAGGTTACAAGACAGGTTTAAGGAGACC
AATAGAAACTGGGCTTGTCGAGACAGAGAAGACTCTTGCGTTTCTGATAGGCACCTATTGGTCTTACTGA
CATCCACTTTGCCTTTCTCTCCACAGGTGTCCAGGCATGCTAGTGGATGTCAATACCCCTGACTTAATGG
CACCAGTGTCTGCCAAAAAGGAGAAGAAAGTTTCCTGCATGTTCATTCCTGATGGACGTGTGTCAGTCTC
TGCTCGAATTGACCGAAAAGGATTCTGTGAAGGTGATGACATCTCCATCCATGCTGACTTTGAGAACACG
TGTTCCCGAATCGTGGTCCCCAAAGCGGCTATTGTGGCCCGACACACTTACCTTGCCAATGGCCAGACCA
AAGTGTTCACTCAGAAGCTGTCCTCGGTCAGAGGCAATCACATTATCTCAGGGACTAGCGCATCGTGGCG
TGGCAAGAGCCTCAGAGTGCAGAAGATCAGACCATCCATCCTGGGCTGCAACATCCTCAAAGTCGAATAC
TCCTTGCTGATCTACGTCAGTGTCCCTGGCTCCAAGAAAGTCATCCTTGATCTGCCCCTAGTGATTGGCA
GCAGGTCTGGTCTGAGCAGCCGGACATCCAGCATGGCCAGCCGGACGAGCTCTGAGATGAGCTGGATAGA
CCTAAACATCCCAGATACCCCAGAAGCTCCTCCTTGCTATATGGACATCATTCCTGAAGATCACAGACTA
GAGAGCCCCACCACCCCTCTGCTGGACGATGTGGACGACTCTCAAGACAGCCCTATCTTTATGTACGCCC
CTGAGTTCCAGTTCATGCCCCCACCCACTTACACTGAGGTGGATCCGTGCGTCCTTAACAACAACAACAA
CAACAACAACGTGCAGTAGTGGATCCAATCAACCTCTGGATTACAAAATTTGTGAAAGATTGACTGGTAT
TCTTAACTATGTTGCTCCTTTTACGCTATGTGGATACGCTGCTTTAATGCCTTTGTATCATGCTATTGCT
TCCCGTATGGCTTTCATTTTCTCCTCCTTGTATAAATCCTGGTTGCTGTCTCTTTATGAGGAGTTGTGGC
CCGTTGTCAGGCAACGTGGCGTGGTGTGCACTGTGTTTGCTGACGCAACCCCCACTGGTTGGGGCATTGC
CACCACCTGTCAGCTCCTTTCCGGGACTTTCGCTTTCCCCCTCCCTATTGCCACGGCGGAACTCATCGCC
GCCTGCCTTGCCCGCTGCTGGACAGGGGCTCGGCTGTTGGGCACTGACAATTCCGTGGTGTTGTCGGGGA
AATCATCGTCCTTTCCTTGGCTGCTCGCCTGTGTTGCCACCTGGATTCTGCGCGGGACGTCCTTCTGCTA
CGTCCCTTCGGCCCTCAATCCAGCGGACCTTCCTTCCCGCGGCCTGCTGCCGGCTCTGCGGCCTCTTCCG
CGTCTTCGAGATCTGCCTCGACTGTGCCTTCTAGTTGCCAGCCATCTGTTGTTTGCCCCTCCCCCGTGCC
TTCCTTGACCCTGGAAGGTGCCACTCCCACTGTCCTTTCCTAATAAAATGAGGAAATTGCATCGCATTGT
CTGAGTAGGTGTCATTCTATTCTGGGGGGTGGGGTGGGGCAGGACAGCAAGGGGGAGGATTGGGAAGACA
ATAGCAGGCATGCTGGGGACTCGAGTTAAGGGCGAATTCCCGATAAGGATCTTCCTAGAGCATGGCTACG
TAGATAAGTAGCATGGCGGGTTAATCATTAACTACAAGGAACCCCTAGTGATGGAGTTGGCCACTCCCTC
TCTGCGCGCTCGCTCGCTCACTGAGGCCGGGCGACCAAAGGTCGCCCGACGCCCGGGCTTTGCCCGGGCG
GCCTCAGTGAGCGAGCGAGCGCGCAGCCTTAATTAACCTAATTCACTGGCCGTCGTTTTACAACGTCGTG
ACTGGGAAAACCCTGGCGTTACCCAACTTAATCGCCTTGCAGCACATCCCCCTTTCGCCAGCTGGCGTAA
TAGCGAAGAGGCCCGCACCGATCGCCCTTCCCAACAGTTGCGCAGCCTGAATGGCGAATGGG
[124 nt withheld, positions 3143-3266]
C
[91 nt withheld, positions 3268-3358]
A
[49 nt withheld, positions 3360-3408]
CCTTTGACGTTGGAGTCCACGTTCTTT
[37 nt withheld, positions 3436-3472]
ACCCTATCTCGGTCTATTCTTTTGATTTATAAGGGATTTTGCCGATTTCGGCCTATTGGTTAAAAAATGA
GCTGATTTAACAAAAATTTAACGCGAATTTTAACAAAATATTAACGCTTACAATTTAGGTGGCACTTTTC
GGGGAAATGTGCGCGGAACCCCTATTTGTTTATTTTTCTAAATACATTCAAATATGTATCCGCTCATGAG
ACAATAACCCTGATAAATGCTTCAATAATATTGAAAAAGGAAGAGTATGAGTATTCAACATTTCCGTGTC
GCCCTTATTCCCTTTTTTGCGGCATTTTGCCTTCCTGTTTTTGCTCACCCAGAAACGCTGGTGAAAGTAA
AAGATGCTGAAGATCAGTTGGGTGCACGAGTGGGTTACATCGAACTGGATCTCAACAGCGGTAAGATCCT
TGAGAGTTTTCGCCCCGAAGAACGTTTTCCAATGATGAGCACTTTTAAAGTTCTGCTATGTGGCGCGGTA
TTATCCCGTATTGACGCCGGGCAAGAGCAACTCGGTCGCCGCATACACTATTCTCAGAATGACTTGGTTG
AGTACTCACCAGTCACAGAAAAGCATCTTACGGATGGCATGACAGTAAGAGAATTATGCAGTGCTGCCAT
AACCATGAGTGATAACACTGCGGCCAACTTACTTCTGACAACGATCGGAGGACCGAAGGAGCTAACCGCT
TTTTTGCACAACATGGGGGATCATGTAACTCGCCTTGATCGTTGGGAACCGGAGCTGAATGAAGCCATAC
CAAACGACGAGCGTGACACCACGATGCCTGTAGCAATGGCAACAACGTTGCGCAAACTATTAACTGGCGA
ACTACTTACTCTAGCTTCCCGGCAACAATTAATAGACTGGATGGAGGCGGATAAAGTTGCAGGACCACTT
CTGCGCTCGGCCCTTCCGGCTGGCTGGTTTATTGCTGATAAATCTGGAGCCGGTGAGCGTGGGTCTCGCG
GTATCATTGCAGCACTGGGGCCAGATGGTAAGCCCTCCCGTATCGTAGTTATCTACACGACGGGGAGTCA
GGCAACTATGGATGAACGAAATAGACAGATCGCTGAGATAGGTGCCTCACTGATTAAGCATTGGTAACTG
TCAGACCAAGTTTACTCATATATACTTTAGATTGATTTAAAACTTCATTTTTAATTTAAAAGGATCTAGG
TGAAGATCCTTTTTGATAATCTCATGACCAAAATCCCTTAACGTGAGTTTTCGTTCCACTGAGCGTCAGA
CCCCGTAGAAAAGATCAAAGGATCTTCTTGAGATCCTTTTTTTCTGCGCGTAATCTGCTGCTTGCAAACA
AAAAAACCACCGCTACCAGCGGTGGTTTGTTTGCCGGATCAAGAGCTACCAACTCTTTTTCCGAAGGTAA
CTGGCTTCAGCAGAGCGCAGATACCAAATACTGTTCTTCTAGTGTAGCCGTAGTTAGGCCACCACTTCAA
GAACTCTGTAGCACCGCCTACATACCTCGCTCTGCTAATCCTGTTACCAGTGGCTGCTGCCAGTGGCGAT
AAGTCGTGTCTTACCGGGTTGGACTCAAGACGATAGTTACCGGATAAGGCGCAGCGGTCGGGCTGAACGG
GGGGTTCGTGCACACAGCCCAGCTTGGAGCGAACGACCTACACCGAACTGAGATACCTACAGCGTGAGCT
ATGAGAAAGCGCCACGCTTCCCGAAGGGAGAAAGGCGGACAGGTATCCGGTAAGCGGCAGGGTCGGAACA
GGAGAGCGCACGAGGGAGCTTCCAGGGGGAAACGCCTGGTATCTTTATAGTCCTGTCGGGTTTCGCCACC
TCTGACTTGAGCGTCGATTTTTGTGATGCTCGTCAGGGGGGCGGAGCCTATGGAAAAACGCCAGCAACGC
GGCCTTTTTACGGTTCCTGGCCTTTTGCTGGCCTTTTGCTCACATGTTCTTTCCTGCGTTATCCCCTGAT
TCTGTGGATAACCGTATTACCGCCTTTGAGTGAGCTGATACCGCTCGCCGCAGCCGAACGACCGAGCGCA
GCGAGTCAGTGAGCGAGGAAGCGGAAG
